>Addgene plasmid #53002 | pHL 1070 | addgene partial sequence | sequence record 83869 | GFP-R 5'-CCATCTAATTCAACAAGAATTGGGACAAC-3'
CGCATGCTCGCGGTACCTTTAATCAGGTTGTTCAGGTTAGTGACATAAGTCTGATGGTGCTTGCCGTAGT
GATACTCGATGGTTTCCGCAGAAATGTGCGGTGCCAGAGCATCTTTAGCATATGGTAGTGCAGGTAATTC
GAATGACATTGCTACTCTCCTTTATTATTAATTTGCATACGTACAATAGCCTTATTGTGCGTATGGTCGA
CAGTATCTTGTTATCCGCTCACAATGTCAATGTTATCCGCTCACATTTATGACGTCAGGTGGCACTTTTC
GGGGAAATGTGCGCGGAACCCCTATTTGTTTATTTTTCTAAATACATTCAAATATGTATCCGCTCATGAG
ACAATAACCCTGATAAATGCTTCAATAATATTGAAAAAGGAAGAGTATGAGTATTCAACATTTCCGTGTC
GCCCTTATTCCCTTTTTTGCGGCATTTTGCCTTCCTGTTTTTGCTCACCCAGAAACGCTGGTGAAAGTAA
AAGATGCTGAAGATCAGTTGGGTGCACGAGTGGGTTACATCGAACTGGATCTCAACAGCGGTAAGATCCT
TGAGAGTTTTCGCCCCGAAGAACGTTTTCCAATGATGAGCACTTTTAAAGTTCTGCTATGTGGCGCGGTA
TTATCCCGTATTGACGCCGGGCAAGAGCAACTCGGTCGCCGCATACACTATTCTCAGAATGACTTGGTTG
AGTACTCACCAGTCACAGAAAAGCATCTTACGGATGGCATGACAGTAAGAGAATTATGCAGTGCTGCCAT
AACCATGAGTGA
