[The description below was written by a language model from this plasmid's Addgene catalogue record.]
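Description:
pHL 1070 is a high-copy bacterial expression plasmid built for synthetic-biology studies of small RNA regulation in E. coli. The backbone is listed as unknown beyond being constructed in the depositing laboratory, and the origin of replication is not stated. Selection is by ampicillin resistance. No feature table accompanies the entry, so the layout and orientation of the two cassettes cannot be described beyond the catalogue fields.

The plasmid carries two independent expression units. The first places the E. coli small RNA DsrA under a promoter called pCon, a name that suggests constitutive expression, although the record does not define it. The second uses pLlacO-1, a synthetic lac-operator-containing promoter that is repressed by LacI and inducible with IPTG, to drive a translational fusion of sodB to GFP. Only a fragment of sodB is included, spanning −56 to +141 relative to the start codon. It therefore supplies the 5′ untranslated region, the translation initiation region and the first codons of the gene, with GFP fused at the C-terminal end. This is the part of the mRNA where Hfq-dependent sRNAs usually act, so fluorescence reports on post-transcriptional control of the target.

sodB is the well-known target of the sRNA RyhB rather than of DsrA, so pairing it with DsrA fits the theme of the associated work, which concerns disruption of sRNA signalling by competition for the chaperone Hfq. In that context the plasmid plausibly tests how a non-cognate sRNA affects regulation of the sodB reporter, although the record does not state the exact experimental role.
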