Addgene plasmid #53002: pHL 1070
Purpose: pCon:DsrA, pLlacO-1:sodB::gfp
Depositing lab: Han Lim. Depositing organization: University of California, Berkeley. Publication: Disruption of small RNA signaling caused by competition for Hfq. Hussein R, Lim HN. Proc Natl Acad Sci U S A. 2011 Jan 18;108(3):1110-5. doi: 10.1073/pnas.1010082108. Epub 2010 Dec 28. PubMed 21189298.
Backbone
  Vector backbone: unknown
  Backbone manufacturer: Lim lab
  Vector type: Bacterial Expression, Synthetic Biology
Growth in bacteria
  Bacterial resistance: Ampicillin, 100 μg/mL
  Growth temperature: 37°C
  Growth strain: DH5alpha
  Copy number: High Copy
Gene/Insert 1
  Gene/Insert name: DsrA sRNA
  Species: E.coli
  Promoter: pCon
  Cloning method: Unknown
  Sequencing primers: 5′ unknown
Gene/Insert 2
  Gene/Insert name: sodB (alt name: mRNA target)
  Species: E. coli
  Mutation: contains −56 to +141 bp relative to start codon
  Promoter: pLlacO-1
  Tag / fusion protein: GFP (C terminal on insert)
  Cloning method: Unknown
  Sequencing primers: 5′ unknown; 3′ gfp-R
Terms and licenses: Academic/Nonprofit Terms; Industry Terms: Not Available to Industry
How to cite: pHL 1070 was a gift from Han Lim (Addgene plasmid # 53002 ; http://n2t.net/addgene:53002 ; RRID:Addgene_53002)
